Addgene plasmid #81575: pDONR223_WBSCR17_p.E289K
Purpose: Gateway Donor vector containing WBSCR17 , part of the Target Accelerator Plasmid Collection.
Depositing lab: Jesse Boehm & William Hahn & David Root. Depositing organization: Broad Institute. Publication: Systematic Functional Interrogation of Rare Cancer Variants Identifies Oncogenic Alleles. Kim E, Ilic N, Shrestha Y, Zou L, Kamburov A, Zhu C, Yang X, Lubonja R, Tran N, Nguyen C, Lawrence MS, Piccioni F, Bagul M, Doench JG, Chouinard CR, Wu X, Hogstrom L, Natoli T, Tamayo P, Horn H, Corsello SM, Lage K, Root DE, Subramanian A, Golub TR, Getz G, Boehm JS, Hahn WC. Cancer Discov. 2016 Jul;6(7):714-26. doi: 10.1158/2159-8290.CD-16-0160. Epub 2016 May 4. PubMed 27147599.
Backbone
  Vector backbone: pDONR223
  Backbone manufacturer: Invitrogen
  Backbone size w/o insert (bp): 2790
  Vector type: Gateway Entry vector
Growth in bacteria
  Bacterial resistance: Spectinomycin, 50 μg/mL
  Growth temperature: 37°C
  Growth strain: DH5alpha
  Copy number: High Copy
Gene/Insert
  Gene/Insert name: WBSCR17
  Species: H. sapiens (human)
  Mutation: E289K
  GenBank ID: NM_022479.1
  Entrez Gene: GALNT17 (a.k.a. GALNACT17, GALNT16, GALNT20, GALNTL3, GalNAc-T17, GalNAc-T19, GalNAc-T5L, WBSCR17)
  Promoter: None
  Cloning method: Gateway Cloning
  Sequencing primers: 5′ M13pUC-fwd; 3′ M13-Rev
Terms and licenses: Academic/Nonprofit Terms; Industry Terms: Not Available to Industry
Depositor comments: Closed state: stop codon immediately follows insert
How to cite: pDONR223_WBSCR17_p.E289K was a gift from Jesse Boehm & William Hahn & David Root (Addgene plasmid # 81575 ; http://n2t.net/addgene:81575 ; RRID:Addgene_81575)
