[The description below was written by a language model from this plasmid's Addgene catalogue record and pLannotate feature annotations shown in this document.]
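Description:
pDONR223_WBSCR17_p.E289K is a Gateway entry clone built on the Invitrogen pDONR223 backbone and belongs to the Target Accelerator Plasmid Collection, a set of clones made for systematic functional testing of rare cancer-associated variants. It is a bacterial propagation plasmid, not an expression vector. It replicates in E. coli from a high-copy ColE1/pUC-type origin and is selected with spectinomycin through the aadA (SmR) aminoglycoside adenylyltransferase gene. A fragment of a class 1 integron Pc promoter and a short gentamicin acetyltransferase remnant lie just upstream of that gene. The sequenced record is about 4.6 kb. Small lacZα and lacI fragments and the rrnB T1 and T2 terminators are backbone remnants; the terminators help insulate the cloning region from read-through transcription.

The insert is the human WBSCR17 open reading frame, now named GALNT17, which encodes a member of the polypeptide N-acetylgalactosaminyltransferase family. It carries the E289K missense substitution. The coding sequence of roughly 1.8 kb is flanked on both sides by attL recombination sites. The automated annotation labels both as attL3, although they serve as the paired sites for an LR Clonase reaction. No promoter drives the insert. The only nearby promoter is a T7 promoter outside the downstream attL site, oriented toward the insert on the opposite strand. The clone is in the "closed" configuration, with a stop codon directly after the ORF, so transfer into a destination vector yields native or N-terminally tagged protein but not C-terminal fusions. Its intended use is to shuttle the mutant allele into expression vectors of choice, for example to compare the variant with wild-type WBSCR17 in functional assays.
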