Features (pLannotate 1.2.2; 12 found; start..end, strand, type, name):
     38..74      -  CDS            lacZα (fragment): LacZα fragment of β-galactosidase; lacZ fragment
     91..186     +  protein_bind   attL3: mutant version of attL; recombination site for the Gateway® LR reaction LR Clonase™
    192..1985    +  CDS            GALNT17: GLT17_HUMAN - Also known as WBSCR17 From Homo sapiens (Human).
   1993..2088    -  protein_bind   attL3: mutant version of attL; recombination site for the Gateway® LR reaction LR Clonase™
   2107..2125    -  promoter       T7 promoter: promoter for bacteriophage T7 RNA polymerase
   2315..2338    +  promoter       Pc promoter (fragment): intI1 (promoter lies within the coding sequence); class 1 integron promoter
   2514..2570    +  CDS            GmR (fragment): gentamycin acetyltransferase; aacC1; confers resistance to gentamycin
   2577..3368    +  CDS            SmR: aminoglycoside adenylyltransferase (Murphy, 1985); aadA; confers resistance to spectinomycin and streptomycin
   3461..4049    +  rep_origin     ori: high-copy-number ColE1/pMB1/pBR322/pUC origin of replication
   4232..4324    +  CDS            lacI (fragment): lac repressor; lacI; The lac repressor binds to the lac operator to inhibit transcription in E. coli. This inhibition can be relieved by adding lactose or isopropyl-β-D-thiogalactopyranoside (IPTG).
   4379..4406    -  terminator     rrnB T2 terminator: transcription terminator T2 from the E. coli rrnB gene
   4538..4581    +  terminator     rrnB T1 terminator: Escherichia coli rrnB; transcription terminator T1 from the E. coli rrnB gene
>Addgene plasmid #81575 | pDONR223_WBSCR17_p.E289K | addgene full sequence | sequence record 166947 | Addgene NGS Result
GGCAGTTCCCTACTCTCGCGTTAACGCTAGCATGGATGTTTTCCCAGTCACGACGTTGTAAAACGACGGC
CAGTCTTAAGCTCGGGCCCCAAATAATGATTTTATTTTGACTGATAGTGACCTGTTCGTTGCAACAAATT
GATGAGCAATGCTTTTTTATAATGCCAACTTTGTACAAAAAAGTTGGCACCATGGCTTCACTGAGAAGAG
TCAAAGTGCTGTTGGTGTTGAACTTGATCGCGGTAGCCGGCTTCGTGCTCTTCCTGGCCAAGTGCCGGCC
CATCGCGGTGCGCAGCGGAGACGCCTTCCACGAGATCCGGCCGCGCGCCGAGGTGGCCAACCTCAGCGCG
CACAGCGCCAGCCCCATCCAGGATGCGGTCCTGAAGCGCCTGTCGCTGCTGGAGGACATCGTGTACCGGC
AGCTGAATGGCTTATCCAAATCCCTTGGGCTCATTGAAGGTTATGGTGGGCGGGGTAAAGGGGGCCTTCC
GGCTACTCTTTCCCCGGCTGAAGAAGAAAAGGCTAAGGGACCCCATGAGAAGTATGGCTACAATTCATAC
CTCAGTGAAAAAATTTCACTGGACCGTTCCATTCCGGATTATCGTCCCACCAAGTGTAAGGAGCTCAAGT
ACTCCAAGGACCTGCCCCAGATATCCATCATATTCATCTTCGTGAACGAGGCCCTGTCGGTGATCCTGCG
GTCCGTGCACAGTGCCGTCAATCACACGCCCACACACCTGCTGAAGGAAATCATTCTGGTGGATGACAAC
AGCGACGAAGAGGAGCTGAAGGTCCCCCTAGAGGAGTATGTCCACAAACGCTACCCCGGGCTGGTGAAGG
TGGTAAGAAATCAGAAGAGGGAAGGCCTGATCCGCGCTCGCATTGAGGGCTGGAAGGTGGCTACCGGGCA
GGTCACTGGCTTCTTTGATGCCCACGTGGAATTCACCGCTGGCTGGGCTGAGCCGGTTCTATCCCGCATC
CAGGAAAACCGGAAGCGTGTGATCCTCCCCTCCATTGACAACATCAAACAGGACAACTTTGAGGTGCAGC
GGTACAAGAACTCGGCCCACGGGTACAGCTGGGAGCTGTGGTGCATGTACATCAGCCCCCCAAAAGACTG
GTGGGACGCCGGAGACCCTTCTCTCCCCATCAGGACCCCAGCCATGATAGGCTGCTCGTTCGTGGTCAAC
AGGAAGTTCTTCGGTGAAATTGGTCTTCTGGATCCTGGCATGGATGTATACGGAGGAGAAAATATTGAAC
TGGGAATCAAGGTATGGCTCTGTGGGGGCAGCATGGAGGTCCTTCCTTGCTCACGGGTGGCCCACATTGA
GCGGAAGAAGAAGCCATATAATAGCAACATTGGCTTCTACACCAAGAGGAATGCTCTTCGCGTTGCTGAG
GTCTGGATGGACGATTACAAGTCTCATGTGTACATAGCGTGGAACCTGCCGCTGGAGAATCCGGGAATTG
ACATCGGTGATGTCTCCGAAAGAAGAGCATTAAGGAAAAGTTTAAAGTGTAAGAATTTCCAGTGGTACCT
GGACCATGTTTACCCAGAAATGAGAAGATACAATAATACCGTTGCTTACGGGGAGCTTCGCAACAACAAG
GCAAAAGACGTCTGCTTGGACCAGGGGCCGCTGGAGAACCACACAGCAATATTGTATCCGTGCCATGGCT
GGGGACCACAGCTTGCCCGCTACACCAAGGAAGGCTTCCTGCACTTGGGTGCCCTGGGGACCACCACACT
CCTCCCCGACACCCGCTGCCTGGTGGACAACTCCAAGAGTCGGCTGCCCCAGCTCCTGGACTGCGACAAG
GTCAAGAGCAGCCTGTACAAGCGCTGGAACTTCATCCAGAATGGAGCCATCATGAACAAGGGCACGGGAC
GCTGCCTGGAGGTGGAGAACCGGGGCCTGGCTGGCATCGACCTCATCCTCCGCAGCTGCACAGGTCAGAG
GTGGACCATTAAGAACTCCATCAAGTGATTGCCAACTTTCTTGTACAAAGTTGGCATTATAAGAAAGCAT
TGCTTATCAATTTGTTGCAACGAACAGGTCACTATCAGTCAAAATAAAATCATTATTTGCCATCCAGCTG
ATATCCCCTATAGTGAGTCGTATTACATGGTCATAGCTGTTTCCTGGCAGCTCTGGCCCGTGTCTCAAAA
TCTCTGATGTTACATTGCACAAGATAAAAATATATCATCATGCCTCCTCTAGACCAGCCAGGACAGAAAT
GCCTCGACTTCGCTGCTACCCAAGGTTGCCGGGTGACGCACACCGTGGAAACGGATGAAGGCACGAACCC
AGTGGACATAAGCCTGTTCGGTTCGTAAGCTGTAATGCAAGTAGCGTATGCGCTCACGCAACTGGTCCAG
AACCTTGACCGAACGCAGCGGTGGTAACGGCGCAGTGGCGGTTTTCATGGCTTGTTATGACTGTTTTTTT
GGGGTACAGTCTATGCCTCGGGCATCCAAGCAGCAAGCGCGTTACGCCGTGGGTCGATGTTTGATGTTAT
GGAGCAGCAACGATGTTACGCAGCAGGGCAGTCGCCCTAAAACAAAGTTAAACATTATGAGGGAAGCGGT
GATCGCCGAAGTATCGACTCAACTATCAGAGGTAGTTGGCGTCATCGAGCGCCATCTCGAACCGACGTTG
CTGGCCGTACATTTGTACGGCTCCGCAGTGGATGGCGGCCTGAAGCCACACAGTGATATTGATTTGCTGG
TTACGGTGACCGTAAGGCTTGATGAAACAACGCGGCGAGCTTTGATCAACGACCTTTTGGAAACTTCGGC
TTCCCCTGGAGAGAGCGAGATTCTCCGCGCTGTAGAAGTCACCATTGTTGTGCACGACGACATCATTCCG
TGGCGTTATCCAGCTAAGCGCGAACTGCAATTTGGAGAATGGCAGCGCAATGACATTCTTGCAGGTATCT
TCGAGCCAGCCACGATCGACATTGATCTGGCTATCTTGCTGACAAAAGCAAGAGAACATAGCGTTGCCTT
GGTAGGTCCAGCGGCGGAGGAACTCTTTGATCCGGTTCCTGAACAGGATCTATTTGAGGCGCTAAATGAA
ACCTTAACGCTATGGAACTCGCCGCCCGACTGGGCTGGCGATGAGCGAAATGTAGTGCTTACGTTGTCCC
GCATTTGGTACAGCGCAGTAACCGGCAAAATCGCGCCGAAGGATGTCGCTGCCGACTGGGCAATGGAGCG
CCTGCCGGCCCAGTATCAGCCCGTCATACTTGAAGCTAGACAGGCTTATCTTGGACAAGAAGAAGATCGC
TTGGCCTCGCGCGCAGATCAGTTGGAAGAATTTGTCCACTACGTGAAAGGCGAGATCACCAAGGTAGTCG
GCAAATAACCCTCGAGCCACCCATGACCAAAATCCCTTAACGTGAGTTACGCGTCGTTCCACTGAGCGTC
AGACCCCGTAGAAAAGATCAAAGGATCTTCTTGAGATCCTTTTTTTCTGCGCGTAATCTGCTGCTTGCAA
ACAAAAAAACCACCGCTACCAGCGGTGGTTTGTTTGCCGGATCAAGAGCTACCAACTCTTTTTCCGAAGG
TAACTGGCTTCAGCAGAGCGCAGATACCAAATACTGTTCTTCTAGTGTAGCCGTAGTTAGGCCACCACTT
CAAGAACTCTGTAGCACCGCCTACATACCTCGCTCTGCTAATCCTGTTACCAGTGGCTGCTGCCAGTGGC
GATAAGTCGTGTCTTACCGGGTTGGACTCAAGACGATAGTTACCGGATAAGGCGCAGCGGTCGGGCTGAA
CGGGGGGTTCGTGCACACAGCCCAGCTTGGAGCGAACGACCTACACCGAACTGAGATACCTACAGCGTGA
GCTATGAGAAAGCGCCACGCTTCCCGAAGGGAGAAAGGCGGACAGGTATCCGGTAAGCGGCAGGGTCGGA
ACAGGAGAGCGCACGAGGGAGCTTCCAGGGGGAAACGCCTGGTATCTTTATAGTCCTGTCGGGTTTCGCC
ACCTCTGACTTGAGCGTCGATTTTTGTGATGCTCGTCAGGGGGGCGGAGCCTATGGAAAAACGCCAGCAA
CGCGGCCTTTTTACGGTTCCTGGCCTTTTGCTGGCCTTTTGCTCACATGTTCTTTCCTGCGTTATCCCCT
GATTCTGTGGATAACCGTATTACCGCCTTTGAGTGAGCTGATACCGCTCGCCGCAGCCGAACGACCGAGC
GCAGCGAGTCAGTGAGCGAGGAAGCGGAAGAGCGCCCAATACGCAAACCGCCTCTCCCCGCGCGTTGGCC
GATTCATTAATGCAGCTGGCACGACAGGTTTCCCGACTGGAAAGCGGGCAGTGAGCGCAACGCAATTAAT
ACGCGTACCGCTAGCCAGGAAGAGTTTGTAGAAACGCAAAAAGGCCATCCGTCAGGATGGCCTTCTGCTT
AGTTTGATGCCTGGCAGTTTATGGCGGGCGTCCTGCCCGCCACCCTCCGGGCCGTTGCTTCACAACGTTC
AAATCCGCTCCCGGCGGATTTGTCCTACTCAGGAGAGCGTTCACCGACAAACAACAGATAAAACGAAAGG
CCCAGTCTTCCGACTGAGCCTTTCGTTTTATTTGATGCCT
