>Addgene plasmid #81575 | pDONR223_WBSCR17_p.E289K | depositor partial sequence | sequence record 154894 | Insert sequence
ATGGCTTCACTGAGAAGAGTCAAAGTGCTGTTGGTGTTGAACTTGATCGCGGTAGCCGGCTTCGTGCTCT
TCCTGGCCAAGTGCCGGCCCATCGCGGTGCGCAGCGGAGACGCCTTCCACGAGATCCGGCCGCGCGCCGA
GGTGGCCAACCTCAGCGCGCACAGCGCCAGCCCCATCCAGGATGCGGTCCTGAAGCGCCTGTCGCTGCTG
GAGGACATCGTGTACCGGCAGCTGAATGGCTTATCCAAATCCCTTGGGCTCATTGAAGGTTATGGTGGGC
GGGGTAAAGGGGGCCTTCCGGCTACTCTTTCCCCGGCTGAAGAAGAAAAGGCTAAGGGACCCCATGAGAA
GTATGGCTACAATTCATACCTCAGTGAAAAAATTTCACTGGACCGTTCCATTCCGGATTATCGTCCCACC
AAGTGTAAGGAGCTCAAGTACTCCAAGGACCTGCCCCAGATATCCATCATATTCATCTTCGTGAACGAGG
CCCTGTCGGTGATCCTGCGGTCCGTGCACAGTGCCGTCAATCACACGCCCACACACCTGCTGAAGGAAAT
CATTCTGGTGGATGACAACAGCGACGAAGAGGAGCTGAAGGTCCCCCTAGAGGAGTATGTCCACAAACGC
TACCCCGGGCTGGTGAAAGGTGGTAAGAAATCAGAAGAGGGAAGGCCTGATCCGCGCTCGCATTGAGGGC
TGGAAGGTGGCTACCGGGCAGGTCACTGGCTTCTTTGATGCCCACGTGGAATTCACCGCTGGCTGGGCTG
AGCCGGTTCTATCCCGCATCCAGGAAAACCGGAAGCGTGTGATCCTCCCCTCCATTGACAACATCAAACA
GGACAACTTTGAGGTGCAGCGGTACAAGAACTCGGCCCACGGGTACAGCTGGGAGCTGTGGTGCATGTAC
ATCAGCCCCCCAAAAGACTGGTGGGACGCCGGAGACCCTTCTCTCCCCATCAGGACCCCAGCCATGATAG
GCTGCTCGTTCGTGGTCAACAGGAAGTTCTTCGGTGAAATTGGTCTTCTGGATCCTGGCATGGATGTATA
CGGAGGAGAAAATATTGAACTGGGAATCAAGGTATGGCTCTGTGGGGGCAGCATGGAGGTCCTTTCCTTG
CTCACGGGTGGCCCACATTGAGCGGAAGAAGAAGCCATATAATAGCAACATTGGCTTCTACACCAAGAGG
AATGCTCTTCGCGTTGCTGAGGTCTGGATGGACGATTACAAGTCTCATGTGTACATAGCGTGGAACCTGC
CGCTGGAGAATCCGGGAATTGACATCGGTGATGTCTCCGAAAGAAGAGCATTAAGGAAAAGTTTAAAGTG
TAAGAATTTCCAGTGGTACCTGGACCATGTTTACCCAGAAATGAGAAGATACAATAATACCGTTGCTTAC
GGGGAGCTTCGCAACAACAAGGCAAAAGACGTCTGCTTGGACCAGGGGCCGCTGGAGAACCACACAGCAA
TATTGTATCCGTGCCATGGCTGGGGACCACAGCTTGCCCGCTACACCAAGGAAGGCTTCCTGCACTTGGG
TGCCCTGGGGACCACCACACTCCTCCCCGACACCCGCTGCCTGGTGGACAACTCCAAGAGTCGGCTGCCC
CAGCTCCTGGACTGCGACAAGGTCAAGAGCAGCCTGTACAAGCGCTGGAACTTCATCCAGAATGGAGCCA
TCATGAACAAGGGCACGGGACGCTGCCTGGAGGTGGAGAACCGGGGCCTGGCTGGCATCGACCTCATCCT
CCGCAGCTGCACAGGTCAGAGGTGGACCATTAAGAACTCCATCAAG
